Addgene plasmid #179389: pJH2843
Purpose: Punc-4::tomm20::miniSOG-SL2::RFP unc-54 3' UTR C.elegans A-MN and other neurals expression of miniSOG-SL2 RFP
Depositing lab: Mei Zhen. Publication: Excitatory motor neurons are local oscillators for backward locomotion. Gao S, Guan SA, Fouad AD, Meng J, Kawano T, Huang YC, Li Y, Alcaire S, Hung W, Lu Y, Qi YB, Jin Y, Alkema M, Fang-Yen C, Zhen M. Elife. 2018 Jan 23;7. pii: 29915. doi: 10.7554/eLife.29915. PubMed 29360035.
Backbone
  Vector backbone: pBSK
  Backbone manufacturer: stratagene
  Backbone size w/o insert (bp): 7443
  Total vector size (bp): 7995
  Vector type: Worm Expression
Growth in bacteria
  Bacterial resistance: Ampicillin, 100 μg/mL
  Growth temperature: 37°C
  Growth strain: DH5alpha
  Copy number: High Copy
Gene/Insert
  Gene/Insert name: tomm20::miniSOG
  Species: C. elegans (nematode)
  Insert size (bp): 552
  Entrez Gene: tomm-20 (a.k.a. CELE_F23H12.2)
  Promoter: Punc-4
  Tag / fusion protein: wCherry (C terminal on backbone)
  Cloning method: Restriction Enzyme; 5′ cloning site XmaI (not destroyed); 3′ cloning site KpnI (not destroyed)
  Sequencing primers: 5′ atgtcggacacaattctt; 3′ TTATCCATCCAGCTGCA
Terms and licenses: Academic/Nonprofit Terms; Industry Terms: Not Available to Industry
How to cite: pJH2843 was a gift from Mei Zhen (Addgene plasmid # 179389 ; http://n2t.net/addgene:179389 ; RRID:Addgene_179389)
