[The description below was written by a language model from this plasmid's Addgene catalogue record and pLannotate feature annotations shown in this document.]
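Description:
pJH2843 is a C. elegans expression plasmid built on a pBluescript-type (pBSK) backbone, about 8 kb in total. It is maintained in E. coli as a high-copy plasmid through a ColE1/pUC-type origin and selected with ampicillin via the β-lactamase gene. Remnants of the lac promoter, operator and CAP site are also annotated, along with short rop, bom and lacI fragments. These are backbone carry-over with no role in worm expression. The 17-bp "OpIE-2 promoter" hit lies in the region upstream of the coding sequence and is most likely a chance match.

The payload is a bicistronic cassette driven by the unc-4 promoter. The promoter is not annotated in the feature table but presumably occupies the unannotated stretch upstream of the first coding sequence. According to the record, it directs expression in A-class motor neurons and some other neurons. The first cistron fuses an N-terminal fragment of TOMM-20, a mitochondrial outer membrane import receptor, to miniSOG. miniSOG is a small flavin-binding protein that generates singlet oxygen under blue light. The TOMM-20 fragment tethers it to mitochondria, a configuration commonly used for light-triggered ablation of the expressing cells.

An SL2 trans-splicing intercistronic sequence then allows a separate red fluorescent protein (worm-optimised mCherry, listed as wCherry) to be translated from the same operon-like transcript. The RFP therefore marks the expressing neurons and is not fused to miniSOG, even though the catalogue lists it under the tag field. The cassette ends in the unc-54 3' UTR, and the nearby aex-5 fragment probably reflects flanking genomic sequence. The associated study concerns motor neuron control of backward locomotion, which fits use of the plasmid as a transgene for optogenetic removal of A-type motor neurons.
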