Features (pLannotate 1.2.2; 14 found; start..end, strand, type, name):
      6..22      +  protein_bind   lac operator: The lac repressor binds to the lac operator to inhibit transcription in E. coli. This inhibition can be relieved by adding lactose or isopropyl-β-D-thiogalactopyranoside (IPTG). lac repressor encoded by lacI
   1071..1087    -  promoter       OpIE-2 promoter (fragment): immediate-early gene 2 from the Orgyia pseudotsugata multicapsid nucleopolyhedrovirus; strong constitutive baculovirus promoter for insect cell expression
   2833..3057    +  CDS            tomm-20 (fragment): TOM20_CAEEL - Experimental evidence at protein level: Swiss-Prot protein existence level 1. Central component of the receptor complex responsible for the recognition and translocation of cytosolically synthesized mitochondrial preproteins (By similarity). Together with tomm-22 functions as the transit peptide receptor at the surface of the mitochondrion outer membrane and facilitates the movement of preproteins into the translocation pore (PubMed:21264209). From Caenorhabditis elegans.
   3064..3381    +  CDS            miniSOG: miniSOG is a basic (constitutively fluorescent) cyan fluorescent protein published in 2011, derived from Arabidopsis thaliana. It requires the cofactor flavin for fluorescence.
   3733..4593    +  CDS            mCherry: mCherry is a basic (constitutively fluorescent) red fluorescent protein published in 2004, derived from Discosoma sp.. It is reported to be a very rapidly-maturing monomer with low acid sensitivity.
   5292..5444    +  CDS            aex-5 (fragment): AEX5_CAEEL - Also known as kpc-3 From Caenorhabditis elegans.
   5572..5607    +  CDS            rop (fragment): Rop protein, which maintains plasmids at low copy number; rop
   5709..5808    +  misc_feature   bom (fragment): basis of mobility region from pBR322
   5906..6010    +  promoter       AmpR promoter: bla
   6011..6871    +  CDS            AmpR: β-lactamase; bla; confers resistance to ampicillin, carbenicillin, and related antibiotics
   7042..7630    +  rep_origin     ori: high-copy-number ColE1/pMB1/pBR322/pUC origin of replication
   7813..7905    +  CDS            lacI (fragment): lac repressor; lacI; The lac repressor binds to the lac operator to inhibit transcription in E. coli. This inhibition can be relieved by adding lactose or isopropyl-β-D-thiogalactopyranoside (IPTG).
   7918..7939    +  protein_bind   CAP binding site: CAP binding activates transcription in the presence of cAMP. E. coli catabolite activator protein
   7954..7984    +  promoter       lac promoter: promoter for the E. coli lac operon
>Addgene plasmid #179389 | pJH2843 | addgene full sequence | sequence record 355541 | Addgene NGS Result
TGGAATTGTGAGCGGATAACAATTTCACACAGGAAACAGCTATGACCATGATTACGCCAAGCTGTAAGTT
TAAACATGATCTTACTAACTAACTATTCTCATTTAAATTTTCAGAGCTTAAAAATGGCTGAAATCACTCA
CAACGATGGATACGCTAACAACTTGGAAATGAAATAAGCTTGGGCTGCAGCATGCGGCCGCTTCCCCAAA
TTGGAACAGTGAAATACTCAATCAATCACTCTGGCGGTTTTCTCCACAAAGAACACGAAATTGGAAAAGG
GAAAAGATTGATTTGTTTGAAGGCGTGAGGAAATCGAAAAAAAAATGTTTCAAAACAAATGAAATATTTT
AATGAATAAACCCAGGAATGCCACCTTTTGGTGCCCGCCTACAAAAAAGTCAACTGTTCTTAAACTCCTA
CATAGTTGCCCTCTCTAACGAATGTTGCTTTTTTTAAATTTTCATTGAATTTGATTATCGTCTGTATGCG
CCTACTCTATCAGTGGAAAACATGCCCATTTCCCACAAATTTACTCGTTTGGAGCTCAAAATGTTAAATG
GGGCATCATGGAATTGGCATCTCACAGAAAGTGGCGGATGAGTTATATGTAATAATAATGGTGGCTGAAG
TGGAAACCGCAAAAAAAGGATGTGTATTTGAGATTTTGTAACGGAATTTGAATCAGATACACAAAATGAG
AGAAATTTATAGATTCTTTAAAATCCACCTGAAGTCGGCAAATTTTTGAAAGGTCTGTTCGTTCAGTTTT
TCATAAGTTTTATGAATTTTGATTTACTACTGAAGTTCGAGAAAAGCCCTTTAACCATACCAATAAGAAA
TTATGTTAACTTTACAAGAATATTAACAAAAAATTATTAAAAAACTGTGTTCCCCTGGCATTATGATATT
TCCACCGTCAGTTCTCTATTAAAACTTCAACTCTACACAGTTTCAACTCTCAAATGAGCTGTCCATCTTT
TGCCTTCAGGAAATTATGCTAATCTGCTGATTTCGCGCACTTTCACCACACTATTTCCAAATAGAAGGAG
GGGTGGTGCAACACACGAGACACTGCAAAAAGGTTCAGTGAAGATTTATCTACTTGTGAGATGAGAGCAG
GAGGGGTGGGAGAAGTGTGATGATTGACGGGATGACAAGAACAGTGATGTGGTGTCGAAATGGAAGATGC
GCTAATTTGTGGGGTTTTATGAAATTTGAATAATTACATTTATAACATCTACTAGTTAGGCGTCTGTGTA
GGTATTGCCTGCCTGCCTACAAGGCATATGTACGAGGCAGGTTAAACCTCCTAGAAAGCTACGGTACTTT
CAAACCACATAACATTTATACTGGTGTCTTTTCGCGTCTTCTTCTTGAACATGTAGACCCTCAAAAAGCT
AAGTTTTACACTGTGTAGTTTGCTTTGAAATCTACAAAATTGGAGGCACGCCTTCTGGACTTTGCCGACA
CGCATACTTTCTACCTACCAACTGCCTACTTCCACAGTCTAGCGTGAACTCCAATACCATTTTAAAAATT
GTTTTATCTCAAATTTTCAATTTTTAAATCCAATTTCCCAGTTCTAAAAAAAAAATTTTTTTTTTAATTT
AAAAACTCTCATCCTTTTTAATGCTCGTTCCCATTCGGCAAGACGTGTACCAAACACAAAACAAATTGAC
TGGTGATCCATCTCGAATTTCTCGTTTCAAATTAGTCGTTGCTATATATATTGTCTTATGTGTGGAAAAC
GAATAAGAAAAATTAGAGAAAGATGAGAGAGCAGGGGCAGAATGAAAATTTGCATGGAAATTGAAGAAGA
TCACTGCTTTTTCCGATGAATGATGACTAAATAGAATGAGTTGAGAGGAAAATAATCATAATTCTAATTT
TAATTAGAAATATGATATGGAAAGTAAGCAAAACCACAAGGCTTTTGCTCTGAACTTATTTCCGAAAAAA
AAAAGTGAAACTGAAAGTTAGAATTTTCAAAATAATATTGCGAGAGTCAACCTTCAGAAAAATTGGCGAG
AAATCAAATTTGAATTCTCTGAAAATTTAGTTAAAATACATATGTTATCCTTCTTTGTTTTTTGGCCTTA
GCCTGCCTTCAAGGCGACCTGAGCCTATGCGGGTGCCTAATACCGAAACACACATAATTTTTTTTTTTAA
TCTTTAAATACTGTAACGAGTCGCGAGATCCAGCGAGACCCATAGAATATGTTGAGCGCTGCAAACAATC
GTATAACTCTTGTTCAAATTTTTCCACTCTGTATTTTTGCAAGCAGTTCAACAAATGGTCATCATTTTTA
TAACCCATATCTATATTCGAATCTGACATAACAAATAATACTAAGCACATCCTCCCACATCTCTTTTCAT
TCAAGTTGCGCAATTCCCCTAATAACTATGGATGGAGGGGGGACCGAGCCCAAAGATTATTCAAAACGAT
AACGACTTTTTCATGCGGCCAACGAAAAATAAAACTTTTCTCATATTCTCCTATTTCCCATTTCAAGAAT
TACATCCCCATGGGACGTTGAAATCACATCATATTAGTATATGTTAATAGTTCTTTTCACTGGAATATCG
CCACGCCCCCCTTCCGGTGGCTCATTGGTTTCGAGAAGAAGGCGGAGCCGAAGTGGGTTCTTCTTTCTTT
TTTTGTGGTAGAAGTCTAGCAGGATTAAGCTACTATTCCATTAGAGGATCTTCTTCTTCCAAAAAGTGAA
AATCCCGGGATTGGCCAAAGGACCCAAAGGTATGTTTCGAATGATACTAACATAACATAGAACATTTTCA
GGAGGACCCTTGGCTAGCGTCGACGGATCCCGATGTCGGACACAATTCTTGGTTTCAACAAATCAAACGT
CGTTTTGGCTGCTGGAATTGCTGGAGCCGCTTTCCTCGGCTACTGCATTTACTTCGATCATAAGAGAATC
AACGCTCCAGACTACAAGGACAAGATTAGGCAAAGTCAGTGTTTTAACAACATATTTCCTTCGGATTTTT
ATCTAAAAACAACTTATTTTCTTTCAGAGAGACGTGCCCAGGCTGGGGATCCTATGGAGAAAAGTTTCGT
GATAACTGATCCACGGCTGCCAGACAATCCCATCATCTTCGCATCCGATGGCTTCCTGGAGCTGACCGAG
TATTCCAGAGAGGAGATCCTGGGCCGCAATGGCCGCTTTCTGCAGGGACCAGAGACAGACCAGGCCACAG
TGCAGAAGATTCGCGATGCCATTAGAGATCAGCGCGAGATTACCGTGCAGCTGATAAACTACACAAAAAG
CGGGAAGAAATTCTGGAACCTCCTGCACCTCCAGCCCATGAGGGACCAGAAGGGTGAGCTCCAGTATTTC
ATCGGAGTGCAGCTGGATGGATAAAGATCCCCGAGATCTTCAGCGCTCAGCATTCGTAGAATTGTAAGTT
TAAACTTTCTCATACTAACTAACGCGCTCTATTTAAATTTTCAGAATTCGCTGTCTCATCCTACTTTCAC
CTAGTTAACTGCTTGTCTTAAAATCTATGCTTCTCTTTAGTATCTAAAATTTTCCTAGAAGCTTACAAGT
ATATAAATGGTCTCTTCTCAATAAAGGTTGTATATTTATTCATCTTATTGAATCTGCCATTTCCTCGTTT
TTGCGAGTTTATATACCTTCCAATTTTCTTTCTATTGTATTTTCAACTTCTAATTTTAATTCAGGGAAAC
TGCTTCAACGCATCGGTACCCTATGGTCTCAAAGGGTGAAGAAGATAACATGGCAATTATTAAAGAGTTT
ATGCGTTTCAAGGTGCATATGGAGGGATCTGTCAATGGGCATGAGTTTGAAATTGAAGGTGAAGGAGAAG
GCCGACCATATGAGGGAACACAAACCGCAAAACTAAAGGTAAGTTTAAACATATATATACTAACTAACCC
TGATTATTTAAATTTTCAGGTAACTAAAGGCGGACCATTACCATTCGCCTGGGACATCCTCTCTCCACAG
TTCATGTATGGAAGTAAAGCTTATGTTAAACATCCGGCAGATATACCAGATTATTTGAAACTTTCATTCC
CGGAGGGTTTTAAGTGGGAACGCGTAATGAATTTTGAAGACGGAGGAGTTGTTACAGTGACGCAAGACTC
AAGGTAAGTTTAAACAGTTCGGTACTAACTAACCATACATATTTAAATTTTCAGCCTCCAAGATGGAGAA
TTTATTTATAAAGTCAAACTTCGAGGAACGAATTTCCCCTCGGATGGATCTGTTATGCAGAAGAAGACTA
TGGGATGGGAAGCTTCAAGTGAAAGAATGTACCCTGAAGACGGTGCTCTTAAGGGAGAGATTAAACAACG
TCTTAAATTGAAAGATGGAGGACATTACGATGCTGAGGTAAGTTTAAACATGATTTTACTAACTAACTAA
TCTGATTTAAATTTTCAGGTGAAGACAACTTACAAAGCCAAAAAACCAGTTCAGCTGCCAGGAGCGTACA
ATGTTAATATTAAACTGGATATCACCTCCCACAACGAGGATTACACTATCGTTGAGCAATATGAAAGAGC
TGAAGGGCGGCACTCGACAGGTGGCATGGATGAATTGTATAAGTAGGAGCTCCCGAGATCTTCAGCGCTC
AGCATTCGTAGAATTGTAAGTTTAAACTTTCTCATACTAACTAACGCGCTCTATTTAAATTTTCAGAATT
CCAACTGAGCGCCGGTCGCTACCATTACCAACTTGTCTGGTGTCAAAAATAATAGGGGCCGCTGTCATCA
GAGTAAGTTTAAACTGAGTTCTACTAACTAACGAGTAATATTTAAATTTTCAGCATCTCGCGCCCGTGCC
TCTGACTTCTAAGTCCAATTACTCTTCAACATCCCTACATGCTCTTTCTCCCTGTGCTCCCACCCCCTAT
TTTTGTTATTATCAAAAAACTTCTCTTAATTTCTTTGTTTTTTAGCTTCTTTTAAGTCACCTCTAACAAT
GAAATTGTGTAGATTCAAAAATAGAATTAATTCGTAATAAAAAGTCGAAAAAAATTGTGCTCCCTCCCCC
CATTAATAATAATTCTATCCCAAAATCTACACAATGTTCTGTGTACACTTCTTATGTTTTTTACTTCTGA
TAAATTTTTTTGAAACATCATAGAAAAAACCGCACACAAAATACCTTATCATATGTTACGTTTCAGTTTA
TGACCGCAATTTTTATTTCTTCGCACGTCTGGGCCTCTCATGACGTCAAATCATGCTCATCGTGAAAAAG
TTTTGGAGTATTTTTGGAATTTTTCAATCAAGTGAAAGTTTATGAAATTAATTTTCCTGCTTTTGCTTTT
TGGGGTTTCCCCTATTGTTTGTCAAGATTTCGAGGACGGCGTTTTTCTTGCTAAAATCACAAGTATTGAT
GAGCACGATGCAAGAAAGATCGGAAGAAGGTTTGGGTTTGAGGCTCAGTGGAAGGTGAGTAGAAGTTGAT
AATTTGAAAGTGGAGTAGTGTCTATGGGGTTTTTGCCTTAAATGACAGAATACATTCCCAATATACCAAA
CATAACTGTTTCCTACTAGTCGGCCGTACGGGCCCTTTCGTCTCGCGCGTTTCGGTGATGACGGTGAAAA
CCTCTGACACATGCAGCTCCCGGAGACGGTCACAGCTTGTCTGTAAGCGGATGCCGGGAGCAGACAAGCC
CGTCAGGGCGCGTCAGCGGGTGTTGGCGGGTGTCGGGGCTGGCTTAACTATGCGGCATCAGAGCAGATTG
TACTGAGAGTGCACCATATGCGGTGTGAAATACCGCACAGATGCGTAAGGAGAAAATACCGCATCAGGCG
GCCTTAAGGGCCTCGTGATACGCCTATTTTTATAGGTTAATGTCATGATAATAATGGTTTCTTAGACGTC
AGGTGGCACTTTTCGGGGAAATGTGCGCGGAACCCCTATTTGTTTATTTTTCTAAATACATTCAAATATG
TATCCGCTCATGAGACAATAACCCTGATAAATGCTTCAATAATATTGAAAAAGGAAGAGTATGAGTATTC
AACATTTCCGTGTCGCCCTTATTCCCTTTTTTGCGGCATTTTGCCTTCCTGTTTTTGCTCACCCAGAAAC
GCTGGTGAAAGTAAAAGATGCTGAAGATCAGTTGGGTGCACGAGTGGGTTACATCGAACTGGATCTCAAC
AGCGGTAAGATCCTTGAGAGTTTTCGCCCCGAAGAACGTTTTCCAATGATGAGCACTTTTAAAGTTCTGC
TATGTGGCGCGGTATTATCCCGTATTGACGCCGGGCAAGAGCAACTCGGTCGCCGCATACACTATTCTCA
GAATGACTTGGTTGAGTACTCACCAGTCACAGAAAAGCATCTTACGGATGGCATGACAGTAAGAGAATTA
TGCAGTGCTGCCATAACCATGAGTGATAACACTGCGGCCAACTTACTTCTGACAACGATCGGAGGACCGA
AGGAGCTAACCGCTTTTTTGCACAACATGGGGGATCATGTAACTCGCCTTGATCGTTGGGAACCGGAGCT
GAATGAAGCCATACCAAACGACGAGCGTGACACCACGATGCCTGTAGCAATGGCAACAACGTTGCGCAAA
CTATTAACTGGCGAACTACTTACTCTAGCTTCCCGGCAACAATTAATAGACTGGATGGAGGCGGATAAAG
TTGCAGGACCACTTCTGCGCTCGGCCCTTCCGGCTGGCTGGTTTATTGCTGATAAATCTGGAGCCGGTGA
GCGTGGGTCTCGCGGTATCATTGCAGCACTGGGGCCAGATGGTAAGCCCTCCCGTATCGTAGTTATCTAC
ACGACGGGGAGTCAGGCAACTATGGATGAACGAAATAGACAGATCGCTGAGATAGGTGCCTCACTGATTA
AGCATTGGTAACTGTCAGACCAAGTTTACTCATATATACTTTAGATTGATTTAAAACTTCATTTTTAATT
TAAAAGGATCTAGGTGAAGATCCTTTTTGATAATCTCATGACCAAAATCCCTTAACGTGAGTTTTCGTTC
CACTGAGCGTCAGACCCCGTAGAAAAGATCAAAGGATCTTCTTGAGATCCTTTTTTTCTGCGCGTAATCT
GCTGCTTGCAAACAAAAAAACCACCGCTACCAGCGGTGGTTTGTTTGCCGGATCAAGAGCTACCAACTCT
TTTTCCGAAGGTAACTGGCTTCAGCAGAGCGCAGATACCAAATACTGTTCTTCTAGTGTAGCCGTAGTTA
GGCCACCACTTCAAGAACTCTGTAGCACCGCCTACATACCTCGCTCTGCTAATCCTGTTACCAGTGGCTG
CTGCCAGTGGCGATAAGTCGTGTCTTACCGGGTTGGACTCAAGACGATAGTTACCGGATAAGGCGCAGCG
GTCGGGCTGAACGGGGGGTTCGTGCACACAGCCCAGCTTGGAGCGAACGACCTACACCGAACTGAGATAC
CTACAGCGTGAGCTATGAGAAAGCGCCACGCTTCCCGAAGGGAGAAAGGCGGACAGGTATCCGGTAAGCG
GCAGGGTCGGAACAGGAGAGCGCACGAGGGAGCTTCCAGGGGGAAACGCCTGGTATCTTTATAGTCCTGT
CGGGTTTCGCCACCTCTGACTTGAGCGTCGATTTTTGTGATGCTCGTCAGGGGGGCGGAGCCTATGGAAA
AACGCCAGCAACGCGGCCTTTTTACGGTTCCTGGCCTTTTGCTGGCCTTTTGCTCACATGTTCTTTCCTG
CGTTATCCCCTGATTCTGTGGATAACCGTATTACCGCCTTTGAGTGAGCTGATACCGCTCGCCGCAGCCG
AACGACCGAGCGCAGCGAGTCAGTGAGCGAGGAAGCGGAAGAGCGCCCAATACGCAAACCGCCTCTCCCC
GCGCGTTGGCCGATTCATTAATGCAGCTGGCACGACAGGTTTCCCGACTGGAAAGCGGGCAGTGAGCGCA
ACGCAATTAATGTGAGTTAGCTCACTCATTAGGCACCCCAGGCTTTACACTTTATGCTTCCGGCTCGTAT
GTTGTG
